>Addgene plasmid #77964 | PIP5K1A gRNA (BRDN0001147420) | addgene full sequence | sequence record 188740 | Addgene Assembled Sequence
CCCGGGTGCAAAGATGGATAAAGTTTTAAACAGAGAGGAATCTTTGCAGCTAATGGACCTTCTAGGTCTT
GAAAGGAGTGGGAATTGGCTCCGGTGCCCGTCAGTGGGCAGAGCGCACATCGCCCACAGTCCCCGAGAAG
TTGGGGGGAGGGGTCGGCAATTGATCCGGTGCCTAGAGAAGGTGGCGCGGGGTAAACTGGGAAAGTGATG
TCGTGTACTGGCTCCGCCTTTTTCCCGAGGGTGGGGGAGAACCGTATATAAGTGCAGTAGTCGCCGTGAA
CGTTCTTTTTCGCAACGGGTTTGCCGCCAGAACACAGGTAAGTGCCGTGTGTGGTTCCCGCGGGCCTGGC
CTCTTTACGGGTTATGGCCCTTGCGTGCCTTGAATTACTTCCACCTGGCTGCAGTACGTGATTCTTGATC
CCGAGCTTCGGGTTGGAAGTGGGTGGGAGAGTTCGAGGCCTTGCGCTTAAGGAGCCCCTTCGCCTCGTGC
TTGAGTTGAGGCCTGGCCTGGGCGCTGGGGCCGCCGCGTGCGAATCTGGTGGCACCTTCGCGCCTGTCTC
GCTGCTTTCGATAAGTCTCTAGCCATTTAAAATTTTTGATGACCTGCTGCGACGCTTTTTTTCTGGCAAG
ATAGTCTTGTAAATGCGGGCCAAGATCTGCACACTGGTATTTCGGTTTTTGGGGCCGCGGGCGGCGACGG
GGCCCGTGCGTCCCAGCGCACATGTTCGGCGAGGCGGGGCCTGCGAGCGCGGCCACCGAGAATCGGACGG
GGGTAGTCTCAAGCTGGCCGGCCTGCTCTGGTGCCTGGCCTCGCGCCGCCGTGTATCGCCCCGCCCTGGG
CGGCAAGGCTGGCCCGGTCGGCACCAGTTGCGTGAGCGGAAAGATGGCCGCTTCCCGGCCCTGCTGCAGG
GAGCTCAAAATGGAGGACGCGGCGCTCGGGAGAGCGGGCGGGTGAGTCACCCACACAAAGGAAAAGGGCC
TTTCCGTCCTCAGCCGTCGCTTCATGTGACTCCACGGAGTACCGGGCGCCGTCCAGGCACCTCGATTAGT
TCTCGAGCTTTTGGAGTACGTCGTCTTTAGGTTGGGGGGAGGGGTTTTATGCGATGGAGTTTCCCCACAC
TGAGTGGGTGGAGACTGAAGTTAGGCCAGCTTGGCACTTGATGTAATTCTCCTTGGAATTTGCCCTTTTT
GAGTTTGGATCTTGGTTCATTCTCAAGCCTCAGACAGTGGTTCAAAGTTTTTTTCTTCCATTTCAGGTGT
CGTGACGTACGGCCACCATGACCGAGTACAAGCCCACGGTGCGCCTCGCCACCCGCGACGACGTCCCCAG
GGCCGTACGCACCCTCGCCGCCGCGTTCGCCGACTACCCCGCCACGCGCCACACCGTCGATCCGGACCGC
CACATCGAGCGGGTCACCGAGCTGCAAGAACTCTTCCTCACGCGCGTCGGGCTCGACATCGGCAAGGTGT
GGGTCGCGGACGACGGCGCCGCCGTGGCGGTCTGGACCACGCCGGAGAGCGTCGAAGCGGGGGCGGTGTT
CGCCGAGATCGGCCCGCGCATGGCCGAGTTGAGCGGTTCCCGGCTGGCCGCGCAGCAACAGATGGAAGGC
CTCCTGGCGCCGCACCGGCCCAAGGAGCCCGCGTGGTTCCTGGCCACCGTCGGAGTCTCGCCCGACCACC
AGGGCAAGGGTCTGGGCAGCGCCGTCGTGCTCCCCGGAGTGGAGGCGGCCGAGCGCGCCGGGGTGCCCGC
CTTCCTGGAGACCTCCGCGCCCCGCAACCTCCCCTTCTACGAGCGGCTCGGCTTCACCGTCACCGCCGAC
GTCGAGGTGCCCGAAGGACCGCGCACCTGGTGCATGACCCGCAAGCCCGGTGCCTGAACGCGTTAAGTCG
ACAATCAACCTCTGGATTACAAAATTTGTGAAAGATTGACTGGTATTCTTAACTATGTTGCTCCTTTTAC
GCTATGTGGATACGCTGCTTTAATGCCTTTGTATCATGCTATTGCTTCCCGTATGGCTTTCATTTTCTCC
TCCTTGTATAAATCCTGGTTGCTGTCTCTTTATGAGGAGTTGTGGCCCGTTGTCAGGCAACGTGGCGTGG
TGTGCACTGTGTTTGCTGACGCAACCCCCACTGGTTGGGGCATTGCCACCACCTGTCAGCTCCTTTCCGG
GACTTTCGCTTTCCCCCTCCCTATTGCCACGGCGGAACTCATCGCCGCCTGCCTTGCCCGCTGCTGGACA
GGGGCTCGGCTGTTGGGCACTGACAATTCCGTGGTGTTGTCGGGGAAATCATCGTCCTTTCCTTGGCTGC
TCGCCTGTGTTGCCACCTGGATTCTGCGCGGGACGTCCTTCTGCTACGTCCCTTCGGCCCTCAATCCAGC
GGACCTTCCTTCCCGCGGCCTGCTGCCGGCTCTGCGGCCTCTTCCGCGTCTTCGCCTTCGCCCTCAGACG
AGTCGGATCTCCCTTTGGGCCGCCTCCCCGCGTCGACTTTAAGACCAATGACTTACAAGGCAGCTGTAGA
TCTTAGCCACTTTTTAAAAGAAAAGGGGGGACTGGAAGGGCTAATTCACTCCCAACGAAGACAAGATCTG
CTTTTTGCTTGTACTGGGTCTCTCTGGTTAGACCAGATCTGAGCCTGGGAGCTCTCTGGCTAACTAGGGA
ACCCACTGCTTAAGCCTCAATAAAGCTTGCCTTGAGTGCTTCAAGTAGTGTGTGCCCGTCTGTTGTGTGA
CTCTGGTAACTAGAGATCCCTCAGACCCTTTTAGTCAGTGTGGAAAATCTCTAGCAGTACGTATAGTAGT
TCATGTCATCTTATTATTCAGTATTTATAACTTGCAAAGAAATGAATATCAGAGAGTGAGAGGAACTTGT
TTATTGCAGCTTATAATGGTTACAAATAAAGCAATAGCATCACAAATTTCACAAATAAAGCATTTTTTTC
ACTGCATTCTAGTTGTGGTTTGTCCAAACTCATCAATGTATCTTATCATGTCTGGCTCTAGCTATCCCGC
CCCTAACTCCGCCCATCCCGCCCCTAACTCCGCCCAGTTCCGCCCATTCTCCGCCCCATGGCTGACTAAT
TTTTTTTATTTATGCAGAGGCCGAGGCCGCCTCGGCCTCTGAGCTATTCCAGAAGTAGTGAGGAGGCTTT
TTTGGAGGCCTAGGGACGTACCCAATTCGCCCTATAGTGAGTCGTATTACGCGCGCTCACTGGCCGTCGT
TTTACAACGTCGTGACTGGGAAAACCCTGGCGTTACCCAACTTAATCGCCTTGCAGCACATCCCCCTTTC
GCCAGCTGGCGTAATAGCGAAGAGGCCCGCACCGATCGCCCTTCCCAACAGTTGCGCAGCCTGAATGGCG
AATGGG
[124 nt withheld, positions 3367-3490]
C
[91 nt withheld, positions 3492-3582]
A
[49 nt withheld, positions 3584-3632]
CCTTTGACGTTGGAGTCCACGTTCTTT
[37 nt withheld, positions 3660-3696]
ACCCTATCTCGGTCTATTCTTTTGATTTATAAGGGATTTTGCCGATTTCGGCCTATTGGTTAAAAAATGA
GCTGATTTAACAAAAATTTAACGCGAATTTTAACAAAATATTAACGCTTACAATTTAGGTGGCACTTTTC
GGGGAAATGTGCGCGGAACCCCTATTTGTTTATTTTTCTAAATACATTCAAATATGTATCCGCTCATGAG
ACAATAACCCTGATAAATGCTTCAATAATATTGAAAAAGGAAGAGTATGAGTATTCAACATTTCCGTGTC
GCCCTTATTCCCTTTTTTGCGGCATTTTGCCTTCCTGTTTTTGCTCACCCAGAAACGCTGGTGAAAGTAA
AAGATGCTGAAGATCAGTTGGGTGCACGAGTGGGTTACATCGAACTGGATCTCAACAGCGGTAAGATCCT
TGAGAGTTTTCGCCCCGAAGAACGTTTTCCAATGATGAGCACTTTTAAAGTTCTGCTATGTGGCGCGGTA
TTATCCCGTATTGACGCCGGGCAAGAGCAACTCGGTCGCCGCATACACTATTCTCAGAATGACTTGGTTG
AGTACTCACCAGTCACAGAAAAGCATCTTACGGATGGCATGACAGTAAGAGAATTATGCAGTGCTGCCAT
AACCATGAGTGATAACACTGCGGCCAACTTACTTCTGACAACGATCGGAGGACCGAAGGAGCTAACCGCT
TTTTTGCACAACATGGGGGATCATGTAACTCGCCTTGATCGTTGGGAACCGGAGCTGAATGAAGCCATAC
CAAACGACGAGCGTGACACCACGATGCCTGTAGCAATGGCAACAACGTTGCGCAAACTATTAACTGGCGA
ACTACTTACTCTAGCTTCCCGGCAACAATTAATAGACTGGATGGAGGCGGATAAAGTTGCAGGACCACTT
CTGCGCTCGGCCCTTCCGGCTGGCTGGTTTATTGCTGATAAATCTGGAGCCGGTGAGCGTGGGTCTCGCG
GTATCATTGCAGCACTGGGGCCAGATGGTAAGCCCTCCCGTATCGTAGTTATCTACACGACGGGGAGTCA
GGCAACTATGGATGAACGAAATAGACAGATCGCTGAGATAGGTGCCTCACTGATTAAGCATTGGTAACTG
TCAGACCAAGTTTACTCATATATACTTTAGATTGATTTAAAACTTCATTTTTAATTTAAAAGGATCTAGG
TGAAGATCCTTTTTGATAATCTCATGACCAAAATCCCTTAACGTGAGTTTTCGTTCCACTGAGCGTCAGA
CCCCGTAGAAAAGATCAAAGGATCTTCTTGAGATCCTTTTTTTCTGCGCGTAATCTGCTGCTTGCAAACA
AAAAAACCACCGCTACCAGCGGTGGTTTGTTTGCCGGATCAAGAGCTACCAACTCTTTTTCCGAAGGTAA
CTGGCTTCAGCAGAGCGCAGATACCAAATACTGTTCTTCTAGTGTAGCCGTAGTTAGGCCACCACTTCAA
GAACTCTGTAGCACCGCCTACATACCTCGCTCTGCTAATCCTGTTACCAGTGGCTGCTGCCAGTGGCGAT
AAGTCGTGTCTTACCGGGTTGGACTCAAGACGATAGTTACCGGATAAGGCGCAGCGGTCGGGCTGAACGG
GGGGTTCGTGCACACAGCCCAGCTTGGAGCGAACGACCTACACCGAACTGAGATACCTACAGCGTGAGCT
ATGAGAAAGCGCCACGCTTCCCGAAGGGAGAAAGGCGGACAGGTATCCGGTAAGCGGCAGGGTCGGAACA
GGAGAGCGCACGAGGGAGCTTCCAGGGGGAAACGCCTGGTATCTTTATAGTCCTGTCGGGTTTCGCCACC
TCTGACTTGAGCGTCGATTTTTGTGATGCTCGTCAGGGGGGCGGAGCCTATGGAAAAACGCCAGCAACGC
GGCCTTTTTACGGTTCCTGGCCTTTTGCTGGCCTTTTGCTCACATGTTCTTTCCTGCGTTATCCCCTGAT
TCTGTGGATAACCGTATTACCGCCTTTGAGTGAGCTGATACCGCTCGCCGCAGCCGAACGACCGAGCGCA
GCGAGTCAGTGAGCGAGGAAGCGGAAGAGCGCCCAATACGCAAACCGCCTCTCCCCGCGCGTTGGCCGAT
TCATTAATGCAGCTGGCACGACAGGTTTCCCGACTGGAAAGCGGGCAGTGAGCGCAACGCAATTAATGTG
AGTTAGCTCACTCATTAGGCACCCCAGGCTTTACACTTTATGCTTCCGGCTCGTATGTTGTGTGGAATTG
TGAGCGGATAACAATTTCACACAGGAAACAGCTATGACCATGATTACGCCAAGCGCGCAATTAACCCTCA
CTAAAGGGAACAAAAGCTGGAGCTGCAAGCTTAATGTAGTCTTATGCAATACTCTTGTAGTCTTGCAACA
TGGTAACGATGAGTTAGCAACATGCCTTACAAGGAGAGAAAAAGCACCGTGCATGCCGATTGGTGGAAGT
AAGGTGGTACGATCGTGCCTTATTAGGAAGGCAACAGACGGGTCTGACATGGATTGGACGAACCACTGAA
TTGCCGCATTGCAGAGATATTGTATTTAAGTGCCTAGCTCGATACATAAACGGGTCTCTCTGGTTAGACC
AGATCTGAGCCTGGGAGCTCTCTGGCTAACTAGGGAACCCACTGCTTAAGCCTCAATAAAGCTTGCCTTG
AGTGCTTCAAGTAGTGTGTGCCCGTCTGTTGTGTGACTCTGGTAACTAGAGATCCCTCAGACCCTTTTAG
TCAGTGTGGAAAATCTCTAGCAGTGGCGCCCGAACAGGGACTTGAAAGCGAAAGGGAAACCAGAGGAGCT
CTCTCGACGCAGGACTCGGCTTGCTGAAGCGCGCACGGCAAGAGGCGAGGGGCGGCGACTGGTGAGTACG
CCAAAAATTTTGACTAGCGGAGGCTAGAAGGAGAGAGATGGGTGCGAGAGCGTCAGTATTAAGCGGGGGA
GAATTAGATCGCGATGGGAAAAAATTCGGTTAAGGCCAGGGGGAAAGAAAAAATATAAATTAAAACATAT
AGTATGGGCAAGCAGGGAGCTAGAACGATTCGCAGTTAATCCTGGCCTGTTAGAAACATCAGAAGGCTGT
AGACAAATACTGGGACAGCTACAACCATCCCTTCAGACAGGATCAGAAGAACTTAGATCATTATATAATA
CAGTAGCAACCCTCTATTGTGTGCATCAAAGGATAGAGATAAAAGACACCAAGGAAGCTTTAGACAAGAT
AGAGGAAGAGCAAAACAAAAGTAAGACCACCGCACAGCAAGCGGCCGCTGATCTTCAGACCTGGAGGAGG
AGATATGAGGGACAATTGGAGAAGTGAATTATATAAATATAAAGTAGTAAAAATTGAACCATTAGGAGTA
GCACCCACCAAGGCAAAGAGAAGAGTGGTGCAGAGAGAAAAAAGAGCAGTGGGAATAGGAGCTTTGTTCC
TTGGGTTCTTGGGAGCAGCAGGAAGCACTATGGGCGCAGCGTCAATGACGCTGACGGTACAGGCCAGACA
ATTATTGTCTGGTATAGTGCAGCAGCAGAACAATTTGCTGAGGGCTATTGAGGCGCAACAGCATCTGTTG
CAACTCACAGTCTGGGGCATCAAGCAGCTCCAGGCAAGAATCCTGGCTGTGGAAAGATACCTAAAGGATC
AACAGCTCCTGGGGATTTGGGGTTGCTCTGGAAAACTCATTTGCACCACTGCTGTGCCTTGGAATGCTAG
TTGGAGTAATAAATCTCTGGAACAGATTTGGAATCACACGACCTGGATGGAGTGGGACAGAGAAATTAAC
AATTACACAAGCTTAATACACTCCTTAATTGAAGAATCGCAAAACCAGCAAGAAAAGAATGAACAAGAAT
TATTGGAATTAGATAAATGGGCAAGTTTGTGGAATTGGTTTAACATAACAAATTGGCTGTGGTATATAAA
ATTATTCATAATGATAGTAGGAGGCTTGGTAGGTTTAAGAATAGTTTTTGCTGTACTTTCTATAGTGAAT
AGAGTTAGGCAGGGATATTCACCATTATCGTTTCAGACCCACCTCCCAACCCCGAGGGGACCCAGAGAGG
GCCTATTTCCCATGATTCCTTCATATTTGCATATACGATACAAGGCTGTTAGAGAGATAATTAGAATTAA
TTTGACTGTAAACACAAAGATATTAGTACAAAATACGTGACGTAGAAAGTAATAATTTCTTGGGTAGTTT
GCAGTTTTAAAATTATGTTTTAAAATGGACTATCATATGCTTACCGTAACTTGAAAGTATTTCGATTTCT
TGGCTTTATATATCTTGTGGAAAGGACGAAACACCGGACAGTCCAACATAAAGAGGGTTTTAGAGCTAGA
AATAGCAAGTTAAAATAAGGCTAGTCCGTTATCAACTTGAAAAAGTGGCACCGAGTCGGTGCTTTTTTAA
GCTTGGCGTAACTAGATCTTGAGACAAATGGCAGTATTCATCCACAATTTTAAAAGAAAAGGGGGGATTG
GGGGGTACAGTGCAGGGGAAAGAATAGTAGACATAATAGCAACAGACATACAAACTAAAGAATTACAAAA
ACAAATTACAAAAATTCAAAATTTTCGGGTTTATTACAGGGACAGCAGAGATCCACTTTGGCGCCGGCTC
GAGGGGG
Features (pLannotate 1.2.2; 29 found; start..end, strand, type, name):
     14..80      +  CDS            small t antigen (fragment): SV40 (simian virus 40) small t antigen
    106..317     +  promoter       EF-1α core promoter: core promoter for human elongation factor EF-1α
    318..1256    +  intron         EF-1α intron A: intron upstream of the start codon of human EF-1α
   1278..1877    +  CDS            PuroR (fragment): puromycin N-acetyltransferase; pac from Streptomyces; confers resistance to puromycin
   1893..2481    +  misc_feature   WPRE: woodchuck hepatitis virus posttranscriptional regulatory element
   2532..2551    +  misc_feature   cPPT/CTS (fragment): central polypurine tract and central termination sequence of HIV-1
   2553..2786    +  LTR            3' LTR (ΔU3): self-inactivating 3' long terminal repeat (LTR) from HIV-1
   2864..2985    +  polyA_signal   SV40 poly(A) signal: SV40 polyadenylation signal
   3025..3160    +  rep_origin     SV40 ori: SV40 origin of replication
   3181..3199    -  promoter       T7 promoter: promoter for bacteriophage T7 RNA polymerase
   3207..3362    +  CDS            lacZα (fragment): LacZα fragment of β-galactosidase; lacZ fragment
   3367..3795    +  rep_origin     f1 ori (sequence partly withheld): f1 bacteriophage origin of replication; arrow indicates direction of (+) strand synthesis
   3848..3952    +  promoter       AmpR promoter: bla
   3953..4813    +  CDS            AmpR: β-lactamase; bla; confers resistance to ampicillin, carbenicillin, and related antibiotics
   4984..5572    +  rep_origin     ori: high-copy-number ColE1/pMB1/pBR322/pUC origin of replication
   5755..5847    +  CDS            lacI (fragment): lac repressor; lacI; The lac repressor binds to the lac operator to inhibit transcription in E. coli. This inhibition can be relieved by adding lactose or isopropyl-β-D-thiogalactopyranoside (IPTG).
   5860..5881    +  protein_bind   CAP binding site: CAP binding activates transcription in the presence of cAMP. E. coli catabolite activator protein
   5896..5926    +  promoter       lac promoter: promoter for the E. coli lac operon
   5934..5950    +  protein_bind   lac operator: The lac repressor binds to the lac operator to inhibit transcription in E. coli. This inhibition can be relieved by adding lactose or isopropyl-β-D-thiogalactopyranoside (IPTG). lac repressor encoded by lacI
   5995..6013    +  promoter       T3 promoter: promoter for bacteriophage T3 RNA polymerase
   6041..6267    +  promoter       RSV promoter: Rous sarcoma virus enhancer/promoter
   6268..6448    +  LTR            5' LTR (truncated): truncated 5' long terminal repeat (LTR) from HIV-1
   6495..6620    +  misc_feature   HIV-1 Ψ: packaging signal of human immunodeficiency virus type 1
   6604..6967    +  CDS            HIV-1 gag (fragment): gag protein from human immunodeficiency virus 1; gag
   7113..7346    +  misc_feature   RRE: The Rev response element (RRE) of HIV-1 allows for Rev-dependent mRNA export from the nucleus to the cytoplasm.
   7723..7749    +  CDS            Rev (fragment): human immunodeficiency virus 1 (HIV-1) Rev protein; rev; enhances nuclear export of unspliced and incompletely spliced viral mRNAs
   7753..7993    +  promoter       U6 promoter: RNA polymerase III promoter for human U6 snRNA
   8023..8098    +  misc_RNA       gRNA scaffold: guide RNA scaffold for the Streptococcus pyogenes CRISPR/Cas9 system
   8154..8271    +  misc_feature   cPPT/CTS: central polypurine tract and central termination sequence of HIV-1
