[The description below was written by a language model from this plasmid's Addgene catalogue record and pLannotate feature annotations shown in this document.]
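Description:
PIP5K1A gRNA (BRDN0001147420) is a third-generation lentiviral single-guide RNA plasmid built on the lentiGuide-Puro backbone and designed to target human PIP5K1A for CRISPR-Cas9 editing; the guide was designed against several RefSeq transcript variants of the gene. It is propagated in E. coli as a high-copy plasmid through a ColE1/pUC-type origin with ampicillin selection from the β-lactamase gene. The backbone also carries an f1 origin, an SV40 origin and poly(A) signal, and remnants of lac, T7 and T3 cloning-vector elements.

The lentiviral transfer cassette begins with an RSV promoter fused to a truncated HIV-1 5' LTR, which drives Tat-independent production of the genomic RNA in packaging cells. This is followed by the Ψ packaging signal with a gag fragment and the Rev response element for nuclear export of the full-length transcript. It ends in a ΔU3 self-inactivating 3' LTR. Within the provirus, a human U6 RNA polymerase III promoter drives the PIP5K1A-specific spacer joined to the Streptococcus pyogenes gRNA scaffold, and a cPPT/CTS element lies just downstream. A separate EF-1α core promoter with its intron A expresses puromycin N-acetyltransferase, allowing puromycin selection of transduced mammalian cells, and a WPRE enhances transcript expression.

The plasmid does not encode Cas9, so it is meant to be used with a separate Cas9 lentivector or in cells that already express Cas9. It belongs to a human kinome gRNA collection associated with work on optimized sgRNA design, and is suited to targeted disruption of PIP5K1A.
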