Addgene plasmid #77964: PIP5K1A gRNA (BRDN0001147420)
Purpose: 3rd generation lentiviral gRNA plasmid targeting human PIP5K1A
Depositing lab: John Doench & David Root. Depositing organization: Broad Institute. Publication: Optimized sgRNA design to maximize activity and minimize off-target effects of CRISPR-Cas9. Doench JG, Fusi N, Sullender M, Hegde M, Vaimberg EW, Donovan KF, Smith I, Tothova Z, Wilen C, Orchard R, Virgin HW, Listgarten J, Root DE. Nat Biotechnol. 2016 Jan 18. doi: 10.1038/nbt.3437. PubMed 26780180.
Backbone
  Vector backbone: lentiGuide-Puro
  Backbone manufacturer: Zhang Lab (Addgene plasmid # 52963)
  Vector type: Mammalian Expression, Lentiviral, CRISPR
  Selectable markers: Puromycin
Growth in bacteria
  Bacterial resistance: Ampicillin, 100 μg/mL
  Growth temperature: 37°C
  Growth strain: DH5alpha
  Copy number: High Copy
Gene/Insert
  Gene/Insert name: PIP5K1A (alt names: PIP5K1A; NM_001135636.1)
  gRNA/shRNA sequence: GACAGTCCAACATAAAGAGG
  Species: H. sapiens (human)
  Entrez Gene: PIP5K1A
  Promoter: hU6
  Cloning method: Unknown
  Sequencing primers: 5′ U6-F; 3′ pS2-R
Terms and licenses: Academic/Nonprofit Terms; Industry Terms: Not Available to Industry
Depositor comments: The gRNA was designed to target the following Genbank reference sequence(s): NM_001135636.1,NM_001135637.1,NM_001135638.1,NM_003557.2. Note that this plasmid does NOT contain Cas9. It should be used in conjunction with lentiCas9-Blast (Addgene #52962) or otherwise with cell lines already expressing Cas9. Browse the full kinome gRNA library at http://www.addgene.org/pooled-library/broadgpp-human-kinome/ or visit http://www.broadinstitute.org/rnai/public/ for detailed protocols and information.
How to cite: PIP5K1A gRNA (BRDN0001147420) was a gift from John Doench & David Root (Addgene plasmid # 77964 ; http://n2t.net/addgene:77964 ; RRID:Addgene_77964)
