>Addgene plasmid #77964 | PIP5K1A gRNA (BRDN0001147420) | depositor partial sequence | sequence record 145424 | Target Sequence
GACAGTCCAACATAAAGAGG
