>Addgene plasmid #77964 | PIP5K1A gRNA (BRDN0001147420) | addgene partial sequence | sequence record 188739 | hU6-F
TACGTGACGTAGAAAGTAATAATTTCTTGGGTAGTTTGCAGTTTTAAAATTATGTTTTAAAATGGACTAT
CATATGCTTACCGTAACTTGAAAGTATTTCGATTTCTTGGCTTTATATATCTTGTGGAAAGGACGAAACA
CCGGACAGTCCAACATAAAGAGGGTTTTAGAGCTAGAAATAGCAAGTTAAAATAAGGCTAGTCCGTTATC
AACTTGAAAAAGTGGCACCGAGTCGGTGCTTTTTTAAGCTTGGCGTAACTAGATCTTGAGACAAATGGCA
GTATTCATCCACAATTTTAAAAGAAAAGGGGGGATTGGGGGGTACAGTGCAGGGGAAAGAATAGTAGACA
TAATAGCAACAGACATACAAACTAAAGAATTACAAAAACAAATTACAAAAATTCAAAATTTTCGGGTTTA
TTACAGGGACAGCAGAGATCCACTTTGGCGCCGGCTCGAGGGGGCCCGGGTGCAAAGATGGATAAAGTTT
TAAACAGAGAGGAATCTTTGCAGCTAATGGACCTTCTAGGTCTTGAAAGGAGTGGGAATTGGCTCCGGTG
CCCGTCAGTG
